>Addgene plasmid #153315 | pOpen_taq | addgene full sequence | sequence record 298774 | Addgene NGS Result
TCAGTGAGCGAGGAAGCGGAAGAGCGCCCAATACGCAAACCGCCTCTCCCCGCGCGTTGGCCGATTCATT
AATGCAGAATTAATTCTCATGTTTGACAGCTTATCATCGACTGCACGGTGCACCAATGCTTCTGGCGTCA
GGCAGCCATCGGAAGCTGTGGTATGGCTGTGCAGGTCGTAAATCACTGCATAATTCGTGTCGCTCAAGGC
GCACTCCCGTTCTGGATAATGTTTTTTGCGCCGACATCATAACGGTTCTGGCAAATATTCTGAAATGAGC
TGTTGACAATTAATCATCGGCTCGTATAATGTGTGGAATTGTGAGCGGATAACAATTTCACACAGGAAAC
AGCGATGAATTCGGGGATGCTGCCCCTCTTTGAGCCCAAGGGCCGGGTCCTCCTGGTGGACGGCCACCAC
CTGGCCTACCGCACCTTCCACGCCCTGAAGGGCCTCACCACCAGCCGGGGGGAGCCGGTGCAGGCGGTCT
ACGGCTTCGCCAAGAGCCTCCTCAAGGCCCTCAAGGAGGACGGGGACGCGGTGATCGTGGTCTTTGACGC
CAAGGCCCCCTCCTTCCGCCACGAGGCCTACGGGGGGTACAAGGCGGGCCGGGCCCCCACGCCGGAGGAC
TTTCCCCGGCAACTCGCCCTCATCAAGGAGCTGGTGGACCTCCTGGGGCTGGCGCGCCTCGAGGTCCCGG
GCTACGAGGCGGACGACGTCCTGGCCAGCCTGGCCAAGAAGGCGGAAAAGGAGGGCTACGAGGTCCGCAT
CCTCACCGCCGACAAAGACCTTTACCAGCTCCTTTCCGACCGCATCCACGTCCTCCACCCCGAGGGGTAC
CTCATCACCCCGGCCTGGCTTTGGGAAAAGTACGGCCTGAGGCCCGACCAGTGGGCCGACTACCGGGCCC
TGACCGGGGACGAGTCCGACAACCTTCCCGGGGTCAAGGGCATCGGGGAGAAGACGGCGAGGAAGCTTCT
GGAGGAGTGGGGGAGCCTGGAAGCCCTCCTCAAGAACCTGGACCGGCTGAAGCCCGCCATCCGGGAGAAG
ATCCTGGCCCACATGGACGATCTGAAGCTCTCCTGGGACCTGGCCAAGGTGCGCACCGACCTGCCCCTGG
AGGTGGACTTCGCCAAAAGGCGGGAGCCCGACCGGGAGAGGCTTAGGGCCTTTCTGGAGAGGCTTGAGTT
TGGCAGCCTCCTCCACGAGTTCGGCCTTCTGGAAAGCCCCAAGGCCCTGGAGGAGGCCCCCTGGCCCCCG
CCGGAAGGGGCCTTCGTGGGCTTTGTGCTTTCCCGCAAGGAGCCCATGTGGGCCGATCTTCTGGCCCTGG
CCGCCGCCAGGGGGGGCCGGGTCCACCGGGCCCCCGAGCCTTATAAAGCCCTCAGGGACCTGAAGGAGGC
GCGGGGGCTTCTCGCCAAAGACCTGAGCGTTCTGGCCCTGAGGGAAGGCCTTGGCCTCCCGCCCGGCGAC
GACCCCATGCTCCTCGCCTACCTCCTGGACCCTTCCAACACCACCCCCGAGGGGGTGGCCCGGCGCTACG
GCGGGGAGTGGACGGAGGAGGCGGGGGAGCGGGCCGCCCTTTCCGAGAGGCTCTTCGCCAACCTGTGGGG
GAGGCTTGAGGGGGAGGAGAGGCTCCTTTGGCTTTACCGGGAGGTGGAGAGGCCCCTTTCCGCTGTCCTG
GCCCACATGGAGGCCACGGGGGTGCGCCTGGACGTGGCCTATCTCAGGGCCTTGTCCCTGGAGGTGGCCG
AGGAGATCGCCCGCCTCGAGGCCGAGGTCTTCCGCCTGGCCGGCCACCCCTTCAACCTCAACTCCCGGGA
CCAGCTGGAAAGGGTCCTCTTTGACGAGCTAGGGCTTCCCGCCATCGGCAAGACGGAGAAGACCGGCAAG
CGCTCCACCAGCGCCGCCGTCCTGGAGGCCCTCCGCGAGGCCCACCCCATCGTGGAGAAGATCCTGCAGT
ACCGGGAGCTCACCAAGCTGAAGAGCACCTACATTGACCCCTTGCCGGACCTCATCCACCCCAGGACGGG
CCGCCTCCACACCCGCTTCAACCAGACGGCCACGGCCACGGGCAGGCTAAGTAGCTCCGATCCCAACCTC
CAGAACATCCCCGTCCGCACCCCGCTTGGGCAGAGGATCCGCCGGGCCTTCATCGCCGAGGAGGGGTGGC
TATTGGTGGCCCTGGACTATAGCCAGATAGAGCTCAGGGTGCTGGCCCACCTCTCCGGCGACGAGAACCT
GATCCGGGTCTTCCAGGAGGGGCGGGACATCCACACGGAGACCGCCAGCTGGATGTTCGGCGTCCCCCGG
GAGGCCGTGGACCCCCTGATGCGCCGGGCGGCCAAGACCATCAACTTCGGGGTCCTCTACGGCATGTCGG
CCCACCGCCTCTCCCAGGAGCTAGCCATCCCTTACGAGGAGGCCCAGGCCTTCATTGAGCGCTACTTTCA
GAGCTTCCCCAAGGTGCGGGCCTGGATTGAGAAGACCCTGGAGGAGGGCAGGAGGCGGGGGTACGTGGAG
ACCCTCTTCGGCCGCCGCCGCTACGTGCCAGACCTAGAGGCCCGGGTGAAGAGCGTGCGGGAGGCGGCCG
AGCGCATGGCCTTCAACATGCCCGTCCAGGGCACCGCCGCCGACCTCATGAAGCTGGCTATGGTGAAGCT
CTTCCCCAGGCTGGAGGAAATGGGGGCCAGGATGCTCCTTCAGGTCCACGACGAGCTGGTCCTCGAGGCC
CCAAAAGAGAGGGCGGAGGCCGTGGCCCGGCTGGCCAAGGAGGTCATGGAGGGGGTGTATCCCCTGGCCG
TGCCCCTGGAGGTGGAGGTGGGGATAGGGGAGGACTGGCTCTCCGCCAAGGAGTGATAGATCCTCTAGAG
TCGACCTGCAGGCATGCAAGCTTGGCACTGGCCGTCGTTTTACAACGTCGTGACTGGGAAAACCCTGGCG
TTACCCAACTTAATCGCCTTGCAGCACATCCCCCTTTCGCCAGCTGGCGTAATAGCGAAGAGGCCCGCAC
CGATCGCCCTTCCCAACAGTTGCGCAGCCTGAATGGCGAATGGCGCCTGATGCGGTATTTTCTCCTTACG
CATCTGTGCGGTATTTCACACCGCATAAATTCCCTGTTTTGGCGGATGAGAGAAGATTTTCAGCCTGATA
CAGATTAAATCAGAACGCAGAAGCGGTCTGATAAAACAGAATTTGCCTGGCGGCAGTAGCGCGGTGGTCC
CACCTGACCCCATGCCGAACTCAGAAGTGAAACGCCGTAGCGCCGATGGTAGTGTGGGGTCTCCCCATGC
GAGAGTAGGGAACTGCCAGGCATCAAATAAAACGAAAGGCTCAGTCGAAAGACTGGGCCTTTCGTTTTAT
CTGTTGTTTGTCGGTGAACGCTCTCCTGAGTAGGACAAATCCGCCGGGAGCGGATTTGAACGTTGCGAAG
CAACGGCCCGGAGGGTGGCGGGCAGGACGCCCGCCATAAACTGCCAGGCATCAAATTAAGCAGAAGGCCA
TCCTGACGGATGGCCTTTTTGCGTTTCTACAAACTCTTCCTGTCGTCATATCTACAAGCCATCCCCCCAC
AGATACGGTAAACTAGCCTCGTTTTTGCATCAGGAAAGCAGGGAATTTATGGTGCACTCTCAGTACAATC
TGCTCTGATGCCGCATAGTTAAGCCAGCCCCGACACCCGCCAACACCCGCTGACGCGCCCTGACGGGCTT
GTCTGCTCCCGGCATCCGCTTACAGACAAGCTGTGACCGTCTCCGGGAGCTGCATGTGTCAGAGGTTTTC
ACCGTCATCACCGAAACGCGCGAGACGAAAGGGCCTCGTGATACGCCTATTTTTATAGGTTAATGTCATG
ATAATAATGGTTTCTTAGACGTGAGGTTCTGTACCCGACACCATCGAATGGTGCAAAACCTTTCGCGGTA
TGGCATGATAGCGCCCGGAAGAGAGTCAATTCAGGGTGGTGAATGTGAAACCAGTAACGTTATACGATGT
CGCAGAGTATGCCGGTGTCTCTTATCAGACCGTTTCCCGCGTGGTGAACCAGGCAAGCCACGTTTCTGCG
AAAACGCGGGAAAAAGTGGAAGCGGCGATGGCGGAGCTGAATTACATTCCCAACCGCGTGGCACAACAAC
TGGCGGGCAAACAGTCGTTGCTGATTGGCGTTGCCACCTCCAGTCTGGCCCTGCACGCGCCGTCGCAAAT
TGTCGCGGCGATTAAATCTCGCGCCGATCAACTGGGTGCCAGCGTGGTGGTGTCGATGGTAGAACGAAGC
GGCGTCGAAGCCTGTAAAGCGGCGGTGCACAATCTTCTCGCGCAACGCGTCAGTGGGCTGATCATTAACT
ATCCGCTGGATGACCAGGATGCCATTGCTGTGGAAGCTGCCTGCACTAATGTTCCGGCGTTATTTCTTGA
TGTCTCTGACCAGACACCCATCAACAGTATTATTTTCTCCCATGAAGACGGTACGCGACTGGGCGTGGAG
CATCTGGTCGCATTGGGTCACCAGCAAATCGCGCTGTTAGCGGGCCCATTAAGTTCTGTCTCGGCGCGTC
TGCGTCTGGCTGGCTGGCATAAATATCTCACTCGCAATCAAATTCAGCCGATAGCGGAACGGGAAGGCGA
CTGGAGTGCCATGTCCGGTTTTCAACAAACCATGCAAATGCTGAATGAGGGCATCGTTCCCACTGCGATG
CTGGTTGCCAACGATCAGATGGCGCTGGGCGCAATGCGCGCCATTACCGAGTCCGGGCTGCGCGTTGGTG
CGGATATCTCGGTAGTGGGATACGACGATACCGAAGACAGCTCATGTTATATCCCGCCGTTAACCACCAT
CAAACAGGATTTTCGCCTGCTGGGGCAAACCAGCGTGGACCGCTTGCTGCAACTCTCTCAGGGCCAGGCG
GTGAAGGGCAATCAGCTGTTGCCCGTCTCACTGGTGAAAAGAAAAACCACCCTGGCGCCCAATACGCAAA
CCGCCTCTCCCCGCGCGTTGGCCGATTCATTAATGCAGCTGGCACGACAGGTTTCCCGACTGGAAAGCGG
GCAGTGAGCGCAACGCAATTAATGTAAGTTAGCTCACTCATTAGGCACCCCAGGCTTTACACTTTATGCT
TCCGACCTGCAAGAACCTCACGTCAGGTGGCACTTTTCGGGGAAATGTGCGCGGAACCCCTATTTGTTTA
TTTTTCTAAATACATTCAAATATGTATCCGCTCATGAGACAATAACCCTGATAAATGCTTCAATAATATT
GAAAAAGGAAGAGTATGAGTATTCAACATTTCCGTGTCGCCCTTATTCCCTTTTTTGCGGCATTTTGCCT
TCCTGTTTTTGCTCACCCAGAAACGCTGGTGAAAGTAAAAGATGCTGAAGATCAGTTGGGTGCACGAGTG
GGTTACATCGAACTGGATCTCAACAGCGGTAAGATCCTTGAGAGTTTTCGCCCCGAAGAACGTTTTCCAA
TGATGAGCACTTTTAAAGTTCTGCTATGTGGCGCGGTATTATCCCGTATTGACGCCGGGCAAGAGCAACT
CGGTCGCCGCATACACTATTCTCAGAATGACTTGGTTGAGTACTCACCAGTCACAGAAAAGCATCTTACG
GATGGCATGACAGTAAGAGAATTATGCAGTGCTGCCATAACCATGAGTGATAACACTGCGGCCAACTTAC
TTCTGACAACGATCGGAGGACCGAAGGAGCTAACCGCTTTTTTGCACAACATGGGGGATCATGTAACTCG
CCTTGATCGTTGGGAACCGGAGCTGAATGAAGCCATACCAAACGACGAGCGTGACACCACGATGCCTGTA
GCAATGGCAACAACGTTGCGCAAACTATTAACTGGCGAACTACTTACTCTAGCTTCCCGGCAACAATTAA
TAGACTGGATGGAGGCGGATAAAGTTGCAGGACCACTTCTGCGCTCGGCCCTTCCGGCTGGCTGGTTTAT
TGCTGATAAATCTGGAGCCGGTGAGCGTGGGTCTCGCGGTATCATTGCAGCACTGGGGCCAGATGGTAAG
CCCTCCCGTATCGTAGTTATCTACACGACGGGGAGTCAGGCAACTATGGATGAACGAAATAGACAGATCG
CTGAGATAGGTGCCTCACTGATTAAGCATTGGTAACTGTCAGACCAAGTTTACTCATATATACTTTAGAT
TGATTTAAAACTTCATTTTTAATTTAAAAGGATCTAGGTGAAGATCCTTTTTGATAATCTCATGACCAAA
ATCCCTTAACGTGAGTTTTCGTTCCACTGAGCGTCAGACCCCGTAGAAAAGATCAAAGGATCTTCTTGAG
ATCCTTTTTTTCTGCGCGTAATCTGCTGCTTGCAAACAAAAAAACCACCGCTACCAGCGGTGGTTTGTTT
GCCGGATCAAGAGCTACCAACTCTTTTTCCGAAGGTAACTGGCTTCAGCAGAGCGCAGATACCAAATACT
GTTCTTCTAGTGTAGCCGTAGTTAGGCCACCACTTCAAGAACTCTGTAGCACCGCCTACATACCTCGCTC
TGCTAATCCTGTTACCAGTGGCTGCTGCCAGTGGCGATAAGTCGTGTCTTACCGGGTTGGACTCAAGACG
ATAGTTACCGGATAAGGCGCAGCGGTCGGGCTGAACGGGGGGTTCGTGCACACAGCCCAGCTTGGAGCGA
ACGACCTACACCGAACTGAGATACCTACAGCGTGAGCTATGAGAAAGCGCCACGCTTCCCGAAGGGAGAA
AGGCGGACAGGTATCCGGTAAGCGGCAGGGTCGGAACAGGAGAGCGCACGAGGGAGCTTCCAGGGGGAAA
CGCCTGGTATCTTTATAGTCCTGTCGGGTTTCGCCACCTCTGACTTGAGCGTCGATTTTTGTGATGCTCG
TCAGGGGGGCGGAGCCTATGGAAAAACGCCAGCAACGCGGCCTTTTTACGGTTCCTGGCCTTTTGCTGGC
CTTTTGCTCACATGTTCTTTCCTGCGTTATCCCCTGATTCTGTGGATAACCGTATTACCGCCTTTGAGTG
AGCTGATACCGCTCGCCGCAGCCGAACGACCGAGCGCAGCGAG
Features (pLannotate 1.2.2; 20 found; start..end, strand, type, name):
     24..77      +  CDS            lacI (fragment): lac repressor; lacI; The lac repressor binds to the lac operator to inhibit transcription in E. coli. This inhibition can be relieved by adding lactose or isopropyl-β-D-thiogalactopyranoside (IPTG).
     93..110     +  promoter       tet promoter (fragment): E. coli promoter for tetracycline efflux protein gene
    283..311     +  promoter       tac promoter: strong E. coli promoter; hybrid between the trp and lac UV5 promoters
    319..335     +  protein_bind   lac operator: The lac repressor binds to the lac operator to inhibit transcription in E. coli. This inhibition can be relieved by adding lactose or isopropyl-β-D-thiogalactopyranoside (IPTG). lac repressor encoded by lacI
    363..2856    +  CDS            Taq polymerase (fragment): thermostable DNA polymerase from Thermus aquaticus
   2859..2893    +  misc_feature   MCS (fragment): pUC18/19 multiple cloning site
   2896..3050    +  CDS            lacZα (fragment): LacZα fragment of β-galactosidase; lacZ fragment
   3056..3107    -  misc_feature   bom (fragment): basis of mobility region from pBR322
   3195..3310    +  ncRNA          5S rRNA: Accession: RF00001 - 5S ribosomal RNA
   3314..3400    +  terminator     rrnB T1 terminator: Escherichia coli rrnB; transcription terminator T1 from the E. coli rrnB gene
   3492..3519    +  terminator     rrnB T2 terminator: transcription terminator T2 from the E. coli rrnB gene
   3618..3667    -  misc_feature   bom (fragment): basis of mobility region from pBR322
   3769..3804    -  CDS            rop (fragment): Rop protein, which maintains plasmids at low copy number; rop
   3887..3964    +  promoter       lacIq promoter: lacI (mutant); In the lacIq allele, a single base change in the promoter boosts expression of the lacI gene about 10-fold.
   3965..5047    +  CDS            lacI: lac repressor; lacI; The lac repressor binds to the lac operator to inhibit transcription in E. coli. This inhibition can be relieved by adding lactose or isopropyl-β-D-thiogalactopyranoside (IPTG).
   5060..5081    +  protein_bind   CAP binding site: CAP binding activates transcription in the presence of cAMP. E. coli catabolite activator protein
   5096..5114    +  promoter       lac UV5 promoter (fragment): E. coli lac promoter with an "up" mutation
   5160..5264    +  promoter       AmpR promoter: bla
   5265..6125    +  CDS            AmpR: β-lactamase; bla; confers resistance to ampicillin, carbenicillin, and related antibiotics
   6296..6884    +  rep_origin     ori: high-copy-number ColE1/pMB1/pBR322/pUC origin of replication
