[The description below was written by a language model from this plasmid's Addgene catalogue record and pLannotate feature annotations shown in this document.]
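Description:
pOpen_taq is a bacterial expression plasmid for producing the thermostable DNA polymerase of Thermus aquaticus in E. coli. It is built on the pTTQ18 backbone, and the sequenced record is about 7 kb. It replicates from a high-copy ColE1/pUC-type origin and is selected with ampicillin through a β-lactamase (AmpR) gene driven by its own promoter. Only short remnants of the rop gene and the pBR322 bom region are annotated, which fits the listed high copy number.

The Taq polymerase coding sequence, roughly 2.5 kb, was inserted by restriction cloning at the EcoRI site, with BglII at the 3′ end. It lies directly downstream of the tac promoter, a strong trp/lac UV5 hybrid, and a lac operator. The plasmid also carries a full-length lacI gene under the lacIq promoter, whose up-mutation raises repressor levels. The lac repressor it supplies holds transcription in check until IPTG or lactose is added, and because the gene is on the plasmid, regulation does not depend on the host genotype. Downstream of the insert are leftover pUC18/19 polylinker sequence and a lacZα fragment, then a 5S rRNA segment and the rrnB T1 and T2 terminators, which stop transcription from the strong promoter. No affinity or epitope tag is annotated, and the annotation tool labels the polymerase match as a fragment, so the record does not establish the exact ends of the open reading frame.

The plasmid is intended for inducible in-house production of Taq polymerase. Depositor comments link it to an openly distributed collection of enzymes for COVID-19 diagnostic assays.
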