Addgene plasmid #153315: pOpen_taq
Purpose: Bacterial expression of Taq polymerase
Depositing lab: Drew Endy. Depositing organization: Stanford University.
Backbone
  Vector backbone: pTTQ18
  Backbone size w/o insert (bp): 4563
  Vector type: Bacterial Expression
Growth in bacteria
  Bacterial resistance: Ampicillin, 100 μg/mL
  Growth temperature: 37°C
  Growth strain: DH5alpha
  Copy number: High Copy
Gene/Insert
  Gene/Insert name: Taq polymerase
  Species: Thermus aquaticus
  Promoter: Tac
  Cloning method: Restriction Enzyme; 5′ cloning site EcoRI (not destroyed); 3′ cloning site BglII (unknown if destroyed)
  Sequencing primers: 5′ Tac promoter; 3′ M13_puc_F
Depositor comments: Plasmid made by John Schloendorn at Gene And Cell Technologies. More information and protocols can be found on the FreeGene's webpage: https://stanford.freegenes.org/collections/covid-19/products/covid-19-diagnostic-toolkit-enzymes#description
How to cite: pOpen_taq was a gift from Drew Endy (Addgene plasmid # 153315 ; http://n2t.net/addgene:153315 ; RRID:Addgene_153315)
